Addgene plasmid #159016: pMSR:MSMEG_0508:Dendra
Purpose: T7 expression of C-term fluorescent fusion in E. coli
Depositing lab: Keith Derbyshire & Joseph Wade. Depositing organization: Wadsworth Center, New York State Department of Health. Publication: A Mycobacterial Systems Resource for the Research Community. Judd JA, Canestrari J, Clark R, Joseph A, Lapierre P, Lasek-Nesselquist E, Mir M, Palumbo M, Smith C, Stone M, Upadhyay A, Wirth SE, Dedrick RM, Meier CG, Russell DA, Dills A, Dove E, Kester J, Wolf ID, Zhu J, Rubin ER, Fortune S, Hatfull GF, Gray TA, Wade JT, Derbyshire KM. mBio. 2021 Mar 2;12(2). pii: mBio.02401-20. doi: 10.1128/mBio.02401-20. PubMed 33653882.
Backbone
  Vector backbone: pMSR:Dendra
  Vector type: Bacterial Expression ; Integrating Mycobacterial Expression Vector attL5
Growth in bacteria
  Bacterial resistance: Apramycin, 25 μg/mL
  Growth temperature: 37°C
  Growth strain: DH5alpha
  Copy number: High Copy
Gene/Insert
  Gene/Insert name: MSMEG_0508
  Species: M. smegmatis
  Promoter: pmycTetO
  Tag / fusion protein: Gly-Ala Linker/Dendra2/1x Flag Tag (C terminal on insert)
  Cloning method: Ligation Independent Cloning
  Sequencing primers: 5′ TGATAGAGTTTGTCCTCCCTATCAG; 3′ TCCATATGCACCTTGACACG
Terms and licenses: Academic/Nonprofit Terms; Industry Terms: Not Available to Industry
Depositor comments: NCBI reference sequence: CP000480.1. 5' cloning site: Ase1, destroyed during cloning. 3' cloning site: HindIII, not destroyed during cloning
How to cite: pMSR:MSMEG_0508:Dendra was a gift from Keith Derbyshire & Joseph Wade (Addgene plasmid # 159016 ; http://n2t.net/addgene:159016 ; RRID:Addgene_159016)
