[The description below was written by a language model from this plasmid's Addgene catalogue record and pLannotate feature annotations shown in this document.]
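Description:
pMSR:MSMEG_0508:Dendra is a 5,948-nt E. coli–mycobacterial shuttle construct built on the pMSR:Dendra backbone, part of a systematic mycobacterial gene resource. In E. coli it replicates from a high-copy ColE1/pUC-type origin and is selected with apramycin through the aac(3)IV acetyltransferase gene. It has no annotated mycobacterial replication origin. Instead it carries the mycobacteriophage L5 integrase gene, with adjacent L5-derived sequence, which mediates site-specific, single-copy insertion at the L5 attachment site of the mycobacterial chromosome. The attachment site itself is not called in the feature table, although the catalogue lists the vector as an L5-integrating type.

The payload is the M. smegmatis open reading frame MSMEG_0508, inserted by ligation-independent cloning. It is fused at its C terminus through a Gly-Ala linker to Dendra2, a green-to-red photoconvertible fluorescent protein, followed by a single FLAG epitope. Automated annotation labels the insert as a fragment homologous to Streptomyces MsiK, the ATPase subunit of an ABC sugar transporter. This suggests a related function, but the record does not otherwise state the gene's role. Two promoters sit upstream. One is the catalogued pmycTetO, a tet-operator-bearing mycobacterial promoter; the short "tight TRE" hits flanking the sequence origin are most likely its tetO elements rather than a mammalian promoter. The other is a T7 promoter, paired with a partial T7 terminator downstream of the tag. This arrangement allows T7 polymerase-driven production of the fusion in E. coli, which is the stated purpose, and tetO-controlled expression after integration in mycobacteria. The Dendra2 fusion is suited to localisation or photoconversion imaging, and the FLAG tag to detection or pull-down.
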