Features (pLannotate 1.2.2; 14 found; start..end, strand, type, name):
     15..32      +  promoter       tight TRE promoter (fragment): Tet-responsive promoter PTight, consisting of seven tet operator sequences followed by the minimal CMV promoter
     46..64      +  promoter       T7 promoter: promoter for bacteriophage T7 RNA polymerase
     80..1144    +  CDS            msiK (fragment): MSIK_STRCO - Experimental evidence at protein level: Swiss-Prot protein existence level 1. Part of the ABC transporter complexes DasABC-MsiK and NgcEFG- MsiK involved in N,N'-diacetylchitobiose ((GlcNAc)2) uptake. Responsible for energy coupling to the transport system. From Streptomyces coelicolor (strain ATCC BAA-471 / A3(2) / M145).
   1169..1855    +  CDS            Dendra2: Dendra2 is a photoconvertible green fluorescent protein published in 2006, derived from Dendronephthya sp.. It has high acid sensitivity.
   1895..1915    +  CDS            FLAG (fragment): FLAG® epitope tag, followed by an enterokinase cleavage site
   1924..1966    +  terminator     T7 terminator (fragment): transcription terminator for bacteriophage T7 RNA polymerase
   2172..2972    +  CDS            ApmR: aminoglycoside 3-N-acetyltransferase type IV ; aac(3)IV; confers resistance to apramycin (Paget and Davies, 1996)
   3039..3056    -  misc_feature   MCS (fragment): pBluescript multiple cloning site
   3097..3685    +  rep_origin     ori: high-copy-number ColE1/pMB1/pBR322/pUC origin of replication
   3853..3881    +  misc_feature   MCS (fragment): pUC18/19 multiple cloning site
   4441..5553    +  CDS            33: VINT_BPML5 - Also known as int. Protein inferred from homology: Swiss-Prot protein existence level 3. Integrase is necessary for integration of the phage into the host genome by site-specific recombination. From Mycobacterium phage L5 (Mycobacteriophage L5).
   5615..5719    -  CDS            32 (fragment): VG32_BPML5 - Protein predicted: Swiss-Prot protein existence level 4. From Mycobacterium phage L5 (Mycobacteriophage L5).
   5775..5879    +  CDS            Y4104_STRCO (fragment): Protein inferred from homology: Swiss-Prot protein existence level 3. From Streptomyces coelicolor (strain ATCC BAA-471 / A3(2) / M145).
   5937..8       +  promoter       tight TRE promoter (fragment) (across the origin): Tet-responsive promoter PTight, consisting of seven tet operator sequences followed by the minimal CMV promoter
>Addgene plasmid #159016 | pMSR:MSMEG_0508:Dendra | addgene full sequence | sequence record 315588 | Addgene NGS Result
TGATAGAGTTTGTCCTCCCTATCAGTGATAGATAGGCTTAAGGAGTAATACGACTCACTATAGGGAGAAG
GAGGCCATTATGGCTGCCATCCGATTCGAGAAGGCCCAGCTTCGGTACCCTCACGCCCCCACGCCGGCGG
TGGCAGAGCTGGACCTAGACATCGCCGACGGTGAATTCATGGTGCTGGTCGGCCCGTCCGGGTGCGGCAA
GTCGACGACGCTGCGCATGCTGGCCGGCCTGGAGGACCTCACCAGCGGCTCGATCTACCTGGACGACCGC
GACATCACCACGACACCGCCGCAGGACCGCGACATCGCGATGGTGTTCCAGAACTACGCCCTGTACCCGC
ACATGACAGTGGCAGGCAACATGGAGTTCTGCCTCAAGAACGCGGGCCTGTCCAAGGACGAACGCCGCCG
CCGGGTGGCTGCTGCCGCCGAAACCCTCGGCCTCACCGAGTATCTCAACCGCAAGCCCAAGGCGCTGTCG
GGTGGGCAGCGGCAACGTGTCGCGATGGGCCGCGCGATCGTGCGAAACCCGCAGGTGTTCTGCATGGACG
AACCACTGTCCAACCTCGACGCCAAGATGCGTGTGCAGACCCGCACCGACATCGCCAAACTGCAACGCGA
ACTCGGCGTCACCACCATCTACGTCACGCATGACCAGACCGAGGCCATGACGATGGGGGATCGTGTCGGC
GTCATGAAAGACGGTGTTCTGCAACAGGTCGGCGCACCCATGGACCTCTACGACCGGCCGGCCAACGCAT
TCGTCGCGGGCTTCATCGGGTCGCCGGCCATGAAGTTCTTCGACGCCCAGCTCGGTGACCGCACGGTCGG
CGTGGCCGGGCACGACATGGCCGTGCAGTGCGCTGCCGACTTGCGTGGCCCCGTGCTGATCGGCGTGCGC
CCGGAAGGATGGCGGCTCACCGCACCCGATGCCGGCATCGCCGTGAAGGTCGGTGTGGTCGAGGTACTCG
GCGCCGATTCGTATCTGTACGGCACCGCGATCCATGCCGGGGCCGACGTCGACGTCGTCGTGCGCGTCAG
CACGCGCGACGGTATCCGCGCCGACGACACCGTGCACGTCACCGCCGACCCGGACGCGATCCACCTGTTC
GACAACGAAACGGGCGTGCGGCTCAATAAGCTTGGTGCGGCCGCGGGCAACACGCCTGGCATCAATCTGA
TCAAGGAGGACATGCGTGTCAAGGTGCATATGGAGGGCAACGTGAACGGTCACGCCTTCGTGATCGAGGG
GGAGGGTAAGGGTAAGCCTTACGAAGGGACCCAGACCGCCAACCTCACCGTCAAGGAGGGCGCCCCTCTC
CCATTCTCGTACGATATCCTCACTACCGCGGTGCATTACGGGAACCGCGTGTTCACCAAGTACCCCGAGG
ATATCCCTGACTACTTCAAGCAGAGCTTCCCGGAGGGATACTCCTGGGAGCGGACGATGACCTTCGAAGA
CAAGGGTATCTGTACGATCCGCAGCGACATCTCGCTGGAAGGGGACTGTTTCTTCCAGAACGTCCGTTTC
AAGGGGACCAACTTTCCGCCGAACGGCCCGGTCATGCAGAAGAAGACCCTCAAGTGGGAGCCGAGCACGG
AGAAGCTGCACGTTCGGGACGGCCTCCTGGTCGGCAACATCAACATGGCGCTGCTGCTGGAAGGCGGCGG
CCACTACCTATGCGACTTCAAGACCACGTACAAAGCGAAGAAGGTCGTCCAGCTGCCCGACGCGCACTTC
GTGGACCACCGCATCGAAATCCTGGGGAACGATTCGGACTACAACAAGGTCAAGTTGTACGAGCACGCTG
TGGCACGCTATAGCCCGCTCCCGTCGCAGGTCTGGTTCGAAGGCGGCGGCGGGGAGAACCTGTATTTCCA
GGACTACAAGGACGACGACGACAAGTGATTTAAATAACCCCTTGGGGCCTCTAAACGGGTCTTGAGGGGT
TTTTTGTTAACTAGCGTACGATCGAATTCCTGCAGCTCACGGTAACTGATGCCGTATTTGCAGTACCAGC
GTACGGCCCACAGAATGATGTCACGCTGAAAATGCCGGCCTTTGAATGGGTTCATGTGCAGCTCCATCAG
CAAAAGGGGATGATAAGTTTATCACCACCGACTATTTGCAACAGTGCCGTTGATCGTGCTATGATCGACT
GATGTCATCAGCGGTGGAGTGCAATGTCGTGCAATACGAATGGCGAAAAGCCGAGCTCATCGGTCAGCTT
CTCAACCTTGGGGTTACCCCCGGCGGTGTGCTGCTGGTCCACAGCTCCTTCCGTAGCGTCCGGCCCCTCG
AAGATGGGCCACTTGGACTGATCGAGGCCCTGCGTGCTACGCTGGGTCCGGGAGGGACGCTCGTCATGCC
CTCGTGGTCAGGTCTGGACGACGAGCCGTTCGATCCTGCCACGTCGCCCGTTACACCGGACCTTGGAGTT
GTCTCTGACACATTCTGGCGCCTGCCAAATGTAAAGCGCAGCGCCCATCCATTTGCCTTTGCGGCAGCGG
GGCCACAGGCAGAGCAGATCATCTCTGATCCATTGCCCCTGCCACCTTACTCGCCTGCAAGCCCGGTCGC
CCGTGTCCATGAACTCGATGGGCAGGTACTTCTCCTCGGCGTGGGACACGATGCCAACACGACGCTGCAT
CTTGCCGAGTTGATGGCAAAGGTTCCCTATGGGGTGCCGAGACACTGCACCATTCTTCAGGATGGCAAGT
TGGTACGCGTCGATTATCTCGAGAATGACCACTGCTGTGAGCGCTTTGCCTTGGCGGACAGGTGGCTCAA
GGAGAAGAGCCTTCAGAAGGAAGGTCCAGTCGGTCATGCCTTTGCTCGGTTGATCCGCTCCCGCGACATT
GTGGCGACAGCCCTGGGTCAACTGGGCCGAGATCCGTTGATCTTCCTGCATCCGCCAGAGGCGGGATGCG
AAGAATGCGATGCCGCTCGCCAGTCGATTGGCTGAGCTCATGAGCGGAGAACGAGATGACGTTGGAGGGG
CAAGGTCGCGCTGATTGCTGGGGCAACACGGGGGATCCACTAGTTCCATGAGCGTCAGACCCCGTAGAAA
AGATCAAAGGATCTTCTTGAGATCCTTTTTTTCTGCGCGTAATCTGCTGCTTGCAAACAAAAAAACCACC
GCTACCAGCGGTGGTTTGTTTGCCGGATCAAGAGCTACCAACTCTTTTTCCGAAGGTAACTGGCTTCAGC
AGAGCGCAGATACCAAATACTGTCCTTCTAGTGTAGCCGTAGTTAGGCCACCACTTCAAGAACTCTGTAG
CACCGCCTACATACCTCGCTCTGCTAATCCTGTTACCAGTGGCTGCTGCCAGTGGCGATAAGTCGTGTCT
TACCGGGTTGGACTCAAGACGATAGTTACCGGATAAGGCGCAGCGGTCGGGCTGAACGGGGGGTTCGTGC
ACACAGCCCAGCTTGGAGCGAACGACCTACACCGAACTGAGATACCTACAGCGTGAGCTATGAGAAAGCG
CCACGCTTCCCGAGGGGAGAAAGGCGGACAGGTATCCGGTAAGCGGCAGGGTCGGAACAGGAGAGCGCAC
GAGGGAGCTTCCAGGGGGAAACGCCTGGTATCTTTATAGTCCTGTCGGGTTTCGCCACCTCTGACTTGAG
CGTCGATTTTTGTGATGCTCGTCAGGGGGGCGGAGCCTATGGAAAAACGCCAGCAACGCGGCCTTTTTAC
GGTTCCTGGCCTTTTGCTGGCCTTTTGCTCACATGTTCTTTCCTGCGTTATCCCCTGATTCTGTGGATAA
CCGTATTACCGCCTTTGAGTGAGCTGATACCGCTCGCCGCAGCCGAACGACCGAGCGCAACGCGTGCGGC
CGCGGTACCCGGGGATCCTCTAGAGTCGACCACCAAGGGCACCATCTCTGCTTGGGCCACCCCGTTGGCC
GCAGCCAGCTCGCTGAGAGCCGTGAACGACAGGGCGAACGCCAGCCCGCCGACGGCGAGGGTTCCGACCG
CTGCAACTCCCGGTGCAACCTTGTCCCGGTCTATTCTCTTCACTGCACCAGCTCCAATCTGGTGTGAATG
CCCCTCGTCTGTTCGCGCAGGCGGGGGGCTCTATTCGTTTGTCAGCATCGAAAGTAGCCAGATCAGGGAT
GCGTTGCAACCGCGTATGCCCAGGTCAGAAGAGTCGCACAAGAGTTGCAGACCCCTGGAAAGAAAAATGG
CCAGAGGGCGAAAACACCCTCTGACCAGCGGAGCGGGCGACGGGAATCGAACCCGCGTAGCTAGTTTGGA
AGAATGGGTGTCTGCCGACCACATATGGGCCGGTCAAGATAGGTTTTTACCCCCTCTCGGCTGCATCCTC
TAAGTGGAAAGAAATTGCAGGTCGTAGAAGCGCGTTGAAGCCTGAGAGTTGCACAGGAGTTGCAACCCGG
TAGCCTTGTTCACGACGAGAGGAGACCTAGTTGGCACGTCGCGGATGGGGATCGCTGAAGACTCAGCGCA
GCGGGAGGATCCAAGCCTCATACGTCAACCCGCAGGACGGTGTGAGGTACTACGCGCTGCAGACCTACGA
CAACAAGATGGACGCCGAAGCCTGGCTCGCGGGCGAGAAGCGGCTCATCGAGATGGAGACCTGGACCCCT
CCACAGGACCGGGCGAAGAAGGCAGCCGCCAGCGCCATCACGCTGGAGGAGTACACCCGGAAGTGGCTCG
TGGAGCGCGACCTCGCAGACGGCACCAGGGATCTGTACAGCGGGCACGCGGAGCGCCGCATCTACCCGGT
GCTAGGTGAAGTGGCGGTCACAGAGATGACGCCAGCTCTGGTGCGTGCGTGGTGGGCCGGGATGGGTAGG
AAGCACCCGACTGCCCGCCGGCATGCCTACAACGTCCTCCGGGCGGTGATGAACACAGCGGTCGAGGACA
AGCTGATCGCAGAGAACCCGTGCCGGATCGAGCAGAAGGCAGCCGATGAGCGCGACGTAGAGGCGCTGAC
GCCTGAGGAGCTGGACATCGTCGCCGCTGAGATCTTCGAGCACTACCGGATCGCGGCATACATCCTGGCG
TGGACGAGCCTCCGGTTCGGAGAGCTGATCGAGCTTCGCCGCAAGGACATCGTGGACGACGGCATGACGA
TGAAGCTCCGGGTGCGCCGTGGCGCTTCCCGCGTGGGGAACAAGATCGTCGTTGGCAACGCCAAGACCGT
CCGGTCGAAGCGTCCTGTGACGGTTCCGCCTCACGTCGCGGAGATGATCCGAGCGCACATGAAGGACCGT
ACGAAGATGAACAAGGGCCCCGAGGCATTCCTGGTGACCACGACGCAGGGCAACCGGCTGTCGAAGTCCG
CGTTCACCAAGTCGCTGAAGCGTGGCTACGCCAAGATCGGTCGGCCGGAACTCCGCATCCACGACCTCCG
CGCTGTCGGCGCTACGTTCGCCGCTCAGGCAGGTGCGACGACCAAGGAGCTGATGGCCCGTCTCGGTCAC
ACGACTCCTAGGATGGCGATGAAGTACCAGATGGCGTCTGAGGCCCGCGACGAGGCTATCGCTGAGGCGA
TGTCCAAGCTGGCCAAGACCTCCTGAAACGCAAAAAGCCCCCCTCCCAAGGACACTGAGTCCTAAAGAGG
GGGGTTTCTTGTCAGTACGCGAAGAACCACGCCTGGCCGCGAGCGCCAGCACCGCCGCTCTGTGCGGAGA
CCTGGGCACCAGCCCCGCCGCCGCCAGGAGCATTGCCGTTCCCGCCAGAAATCTAGACGGTGACCACAAC
GCGCCCGCTTTGATCGGGGACGTCGAAATATTGGATCGTCGGCACCGTCACGGCCGTGGGAGGCGGCACG
ATCCGCGACGTGATGATCGGCCGCATCCCCACGGTGCTGCGCAGTGAGCTCTACGCCATCCCGGCGTTGA
TCTGTGCGTTCGCACGCACAGGCCCGGTGTGAGAAGGGTCTCTGACGAGCGGGAGAACTCCCTATCAG
