>Addgene plasmid #159016 | pMSR:MSMEG_0508:Dendra | depositor partial sequence | sequence record 306958 | insert sequence
ATGGCTGCCATCCGATTCGAGAAGGCCCAGCTTCGGTACCCTCACGCCCCCACGCCGGCGGTGGCAGAGC
TGGACCTAGACATCGCCGACGGTGAATTCATGGTGCTGGTCGGCCCGTCCGGGTGCGGCAAGTCGACGAC
GCTGCGCATGCTGGCCGGCCTGGAGGACCTCACCAGCGGCTCGATCTACCTGGACGACCGCGACATCACC
ACGACACCGCCGCAGGACCGCGACATCGCGATGGTGTTCCAGAACTACGCCCTGTACCCGCACATGACAG
TGGCAGGCAACATGGAGTTCTGCCTCAAGAACGCGGGCCTGTCCAAGGACGAACGCCGCCGCCGGGTGGC
TGCTGCCGCCGAAACCCTCGGCCTCACCGAGTATCTCAACCGCAAGCCCAAGGCGCTGTCGGGTGGGCAG
CGGCAACGTGTCGCGATGGGCCGCGCGATCGTGCGAAACCCGCAGGTGTTCTGCATGGACGAACCACTGT
CCAACCTCGACGCCAAGATGCGTGTGCAGACCCGCACCGACATCGCCAAACTGCAACGCGAACTCGGCGT
CACCACCATCTACGTCACGCATGACCAGACCGAGGCCATGACGATGGGGGATCGTGTCGGCGTCATGAAA
GACGGTGTTCTGCAACAGGTCGGCGCACCCATGGACCTCTACGACCGGCCGGCCAACGCATTCGTCGCGG
GCTTCATCGGGTCGCCGGCCATGAAGTTCTTCGACGCCCAGCTCGGTGACCGCACGGTCGGCGTGGCCGG
GCACGACATGGCCGTGCAGTGCGCTGCCGACTTGCGTGGCCCCGTGCTGATCGGCGTGCGCCCGGAAGGA
TGGCGGCTCACCGCACCCGATGCCGGCATCGCCGTGAAGGTCGGTGTGGTCGAGGTACTCGGCGCCGATT
CGTATCTGTACGGCACCGCGATCCATGCCGGGGCCGACGTCGACGTCGTCGTGCGCGTCAGCACGCGCGA
CGGTATCCGCGCCGACGACACCGTGCACGTCACCGCCGACCCGGACGCGATCCACCTGTTCGACAACGAA
ACGGGCGTGCGGCTCAAT
